>Addgene plasmid #163579 | Dcp2 300 AAAA | addgene full sequence | sequence record 323890 | Addgene NGS Result
AACGCCAGCAACGCGGCCTTTTTACGGTTCCTGGCCTTTTGCTGGCCTTTTGCTCACATGTTCTTTCCTG
CGTTATCCCCTGATTCTGTGGATAACCGTATTACCGCCTTTGAGTGAGCTGATACCGCTCGCCGCAGCCG
AACGACCGAGCGCAGCGAGCCAGTGAGCGAGGAAGCGGAAGAGCGCCCAATACGCAAACCGCCTCTCCCC
GCGCGTTGGCCGATTCATTAATGCAGCTGGCACGACAGGTTTCCCGACTGGAAAGCGGGCAGTGAGCGCA
ACGCAATTAATGTGAGTTAGCTCACTCATTAGGCACCCCAGGCTTTACACTTTATGCTTCCGGCTCGTAT
GTTGTGTGGAATTGTGAGCGGATAACAATTTCACACAGGAAACAGCTATGACCATGATTACGCCAAGCGC
GCAATTAACCCTCACTAAAGGGAACAAAAGCTGGAGCTCTCGTCGTAAGGCTGACACTGCAGAAGAAAAG
TCATAATTTGAATACTAGCCGGTATGAAACTGTGATTGATTAACCTGGGGTTACCTAAAGAGAACATAAG
TAATACTCATGACAGAATCAAAACACAATACAAAATTTATCCGAACCTCGGCCCGACTGCCGGCTCGCCG
GGAAAGGGGACAACCGCTTCTATCCGTCGACTAACTTCATCGGCCCAATGGAAGCTATGATATGGGGATT
TCCATTGAGCCGATAGCAATGTAGGGTAATACTGTTGCGTATATAGTGATAGTTATTGAATTTTATTACC
CTGCGGGAATATTGAGACATCACTAAGCACGAATTTTACGTCTGAGGAAAGTTGAATGATGGCAAAATAA
CCAGGAAAAACAAATATTGAATCCTTGTGAAGGATTCCACAGTTGTTTAATCCTCCTTAAGCTCACTTAG
TATCAATTGTCTAAATAATATTGCTTTGAATCTGAAAAAAATAAAAGTACCTTCGCATTAGACAATGTCA
CTGCCGCTACGACACGCATTGGAGAACGTTACTTCTGTTGATAGAATTTTAGAGGACTTATTAGTACGTT
TTATTATAAATTGTCCGAATGAAGATTTATCGAGTGTCGAGAGAGAGTTATTTCATTTTGAAGAAGCCTC
ATGGTTTTACACGGATTTCATCAAATTGATGAATCCAACTTTACCCTCCCTAAAGATTAAATCATTTGCT
CAATTGATCATAAAACTATGTCCTCTGGTTTGGAAATGGGACATAAGAGTGGATGAGGCACTCCAGCAAT
TCTCCAAGTATAAGAAAAGTATACCGGTGAGGGGCGCTGCCATATTTAACGAGAACCTGAGTAAAATTTT
ATTGGTACAGGGTACTGAATCGGATTCTTGGTCATTCCCAAGGGGGAAGATATCTAAAGATGAAAATGAC
ATAGATTGTTGCATTAGAGAAGTGAAAGAAGAAATTGGTTTCGATTTGACGGACTATATTGACGACAACC
AATTCATTGAAGCGAATATTCAAGGTAAAAATTACAAAATATTTTTGATATCTGGTGTTTCAGAAGTCTT
CAATTTTAAACCTCAAGTTAGAAATGAAATTGATAAGATAGAATGGTTCGATTTTAAGAAAATTTCTGCA
ACAATGTACGCATCAAATATCAAGTATTATCTGATTAATTCCATGATGGCGCCCTTATCAATGTGGTTAA
GGCATCAGAGGCAAATAAAAAATGAAGATCAATTGAAATCCTATGCGGAAGAACAATTGAAATTGTTGTT
GGGTATCACTAAGGAGGAGCAGATTGATCCCGGTAGAGAGTTGCTGAATATGTTACATACTGCAGTGCAA
GCTAACAGTAATAATAATGCGGTCTCCAACGGACAGGTACCCTCGAGCCAAGAGCGGATCCCCGGGTTAA
TTAACAGTAAAGGAGAAGAACTTTTCACTGGAGTTGTCCCAATTCTTGTTGAATTAGATGGTGATGTTAA
TGGGCACAAATTTTCTGTCAGTGGAGAGGGTGAAGGTGATGCAACATACGGAAAACTTACCCTTAAATTT
ATTTGCACTACTGGAAAACTACCTGTTCCATGGCCAACACTTGTCACTACTTTCACTTATGGTGTTCAAT
GCTTTTCAAGATACCCAGATCATATGAAACGGCATGACTTTTTCAAGAGTGCCATGCCCGAAGGTTATGT
ACAGGAAAGAACTATATTTTTCAAAGATGACGGGAACTACAAGACACGTGCTGAAGTCAAGTTTGAAGGT
GATACCCTTGCTAATAGAATCGAGTTAAAAGGTATTGATTTTAAAGAAGATGGAAACATTCTTGGACACA
AATTGGAATACAACTATAACTCACACAATGTATACATCATGGCAGACAAACAAAAGAATGGAATCAAAGT
TAACTTCAAAATTAGACACAACATTGAAGATGGAAGCGTTCAACTAGCAGACCATTATCAACAAAATACT
CCAATTGGCGATGGCCCTGTCCTTTTACCAGACAACCATTACCTGTCCACACAATCTGCCCTTTCGAAAG
ATCCCAACGAAAAGAGAGACCACATGGTCCTTCTTGAGTTTGTAACAGCTGCTGGGATTACACATGGCAT
GGATGAACTATACAAATAGGGCGCGCCACTTCTAAATAAGCGAATTTCTTATGATTTATGATTTTTATTA
TTAAATAAGTTATAAAAAAAATAAGTGTATACAAATTTTAAAGTGACTCTTAGGTTTTAAAACGAAAATT
CTTATTCTTGAGTAACTCTTTCCTGTAGGTCAGGTTGCTTTCTCAGGTATAGTATGAGGTCGCTCTTATT
GACCACACCTCTACCGGCAGATCCGCTAGGGATAACAGGGTAATATAGATCCCCCGGGCTGCAGGAATTC
GATATCAAGCTTATCGATACCGTCGACCTCGAGGGGGGGCCCGGTACCCAATTCGCCCTATAGTGAGTCG
TATTACGCGCGCTCACTGGCCGTCGTTTTACAACGTCGTGACTGGGAAAACCCTGGCGTTACCCAACTTA
ATCGCCTTGCAGCACATCCCCCTTTCGCCAGCTGGCGTAATAGCGAAGAGGCCCGCACCGATCGCCCTTC
CCAACAGTTGCGCAGCCTGAATGGCGAATGG
[124 nt withheld, positions 3112-3235]
C
[91 nt withheld, positions 3237-3327]
A
[49 nt withheld, positions 3329-3377]
CCTTTGACGTTGGAGTCCACGTTCTTT
[37 nt withheld, positions 3405-3441]
ACCCTATCTCGGTCTATTCTTTTGATTTATAAGGGATTTTGCCGATTTCGGCCTATTGGTTAAAAAATGA
GCTGATTTAACAAAAATTTAACGCGAATTTTAACAAAATATTAACGCTTACAATTTCCTGATGCGGTATT
TTCTCCTTACGCATCTGTGCGGTATTTCACACCGCATAGGGTAATAACTGATATAATTAAATTGAAGCTC
TAATTTGTGAGTTTAGTATACATGCATTTACTTATAATACAGTTTTTTAGTTTTGCTGGCCGCATCTTCT
CAAATATGTTTCCCAGCCTGCTTTTCTGTAACGTTCACCCTCTACCTTAGCATCCCTTCCCTTTGCAAAT
AGTCCTCTTCCAACAATAATAATGTCAGATCCTGTAGAGACCACATCATCCACGGTTCTATACTGTTGAC
CCAATGCGTCTCCCTTGTCATCTAAACCCACACCGGGTGTCATAATCAACCAATCGTAACCTTCATCTCT
TCCACCCATGTCTCTTTGAGCAATAAAGCCGATAACAAAATCTTTGTCGCTCTTCGCAATGTCAACAGTA
CCCTTAGTATATTCTCCAGTAGATAGGGAGCCCTTGCATGACAATTCTGCTAACATCAAAAGGCCTCTAG
GTTCCTTTGTTACTTCTTCTGCCGCCTGCTTCAAACCGCTAACAATACCTGGGCCCACCACACCGTGTGC
ATTCGTAATGTCTGCCCATTCTGCTATTCTGTATACACCCGCAGAGTACTGCAATTTGACTGTATTACCA
ATGTCAGCAAATTTTCTGTCTTCGAAGAGTAAAAAATTGTACTTGGCGGATAATGCCTTTAGCGGCTTAA
CTGTGCCCTCCATGGAAAAATCAGTCAAGATATCCACATGTGTTTTTAGTAAACAAATTTTGGGACCTAA
TGCTTCAACTAACTCCAGTAATTCCTTGGTGGTACGAACATCCAATGAAGCACACAAGTTTGTTTGCTTT
TCGTGCATGATATTAAATAGCTTGGCAGCAACAGGACTAGGATGAGTAGCAGCACGTTCCTTATATGTAG
CTTTCGACATGATTTATCTTCGTTTCCTGCAGGTTTTTGTTCTGTGCAGTTGGGTTAAGAATACTGGGCA
ATTTCATGTTTCTTCAACACTACATATGCGTATATATACCAATCTAAGTCTGTGCTCCTTCCTTCGTTCT
TCCTTCTGTTCGGAGATTACCGAATCAAAAAAATTTCAAGGAAACCGAAATCAAAAAAAAGAATAAAAAA
AAAATGATGAATTGAAAAGGTGGTATGGTGCACTCTCAGTACAATCTGCTCTGATGCCGCATAGTTAAGC
CAGCCCCGACACCCGCCAACACCCGCTGACGCGCCCTGACGGGCTTGTCTGCTCCCGGCATCCGCTTACA
GACAAGCTGTGACCGTCTCCGGGAGCTGCATGTGTCAGAGGTTTTCACCGTCATCACCGAAACGCGCGAG
ACGAAAGGGCCTCGTGATACGCCTATTTTTATAGGTTAATGTCATGATAATAATGGTTTCTTAGACGGAT
CGCTTGCCTGTAACTTACACGCGCCTCGTATCTTTTAATGATGGAATAATTTGGGAATTTACTCTGTGTT
TATTTATTTTTATGTTTTGTATTTGGATTTTAGAAAGTAAATAAAGAAGGTAGAAGAGTTACGGAATGAA
GAAAAAAAAATAAACAAAGGTTTAAAAAATTTCAACAAAAAGCGTACTTTACATATATATTTATTAGACA
AGAAAAGCAGATTAAATAGATATACATTCGATTAACGATAAGTAAAATGTAAAATCACAGGATTTTCGTG
TGTGGTCTTCTACACAGACAAGATGAAACAATTCGGCATTAATACCTGAGAGCAGGAAGAGCAAGATAAA
AGGTAGTATTTGTTGGCGATCCCCCTAGAGTCTTTTACATCTTCGGAAAACAAAAACTATTTTTTCTTTA
ATTTCTTTTTTTACTTTCTATTTTTAATTTATATATTTATATTAAAAAATTTAAATTATAATTATTTTTA
TAGCACGTGATGAAAAGGACCCAGGTGGCACTTTTCGGGGAAATGTGCGCGGAACCCCTATTTGTTTATT
TTTCTAAATACATTCAAATATGTATCCGCTCATGAGACAATAACCCTGATAAATGCTTCAATAATATTGA
AAAAGGAAGAGTATGAGTATTCAACATTTCCGTGTCGCCCTTATTCCCTTTTTTGCGGCATTTTGCCTTC
CTGTTTTTGCTCACCCAGAAACGCTGGTGAAAGTAAAAGATGCTGAAGATCAGTTGGGTGCACGAGTGGG
TTACATCGAACTGGATCTCAACAGCGGTAAGATCCTTGAGAGTTTTCGCCCCGAAGAACGTTTTCCAATG
ATGAGCACTTTTAAAGTTCTGCTATGTGGCGCGGTATTATCCCGTATTGACGCCGGGCAAGAGCAACTCG
GTCGCCGCATACACTATTCTCAGAATGACTTGGTTGAGTACTCACCAGTCACAGAAAAGCATCTTACGGA
TGGCATGACAGTAAGAGAATTATGCAGTGCTGCCATAACCATGAGTGATAACACTGCGGCCAACTTACTT
CTGACAACGATCGGAGGACCGAAGGAGCTAACCGCTTTTTTGCACAACATGGGGGATCATGTAACTCGCC
TTGATCGTTGGGAACCGGAGCTGAATGAAGCCATACCAAACGACGAGCGTGACACCACGATGCCTGTAGC
AATGGCAACAACGTTGCGCAAACTATTAACTGGCGAACTACTTACTCTAGCTTCCCGGCAACAATTAATA
GACTGGATGGAGGCGGATAAAGTTGCAGGACCACTTCTGCGCTCGGCCCTTCCGGCTGGCTGGTTTATTG
CTGATAAATCTGGAGCCGGTGAGCGTGGGTCTCGCGGTATCATTGCAGCACTGGGGCCAGATGGTAAGCC
CTCCCGTATCGTAGTTATCTACACGACGGGGAGTCAGGCAACTATGGATGAACGAAATAGACAGATCGCT
GAGATAGGTGCCTCACTGATTAAGCATTGGTAACTGTCAGACCAAGTTTACTCATATATACTTTAGATTG
ATTTAAAACTTCATTTTTAATTTAAAAGGATCTAGGTGAAGATCCTTTTTGATAATCTCATGACCAAAAT
CCCTTAACGTGAGTTTTCGTTCCACTGAGCGTCAGACCCCGTAGAAAAGATCAAAGGATCTTCTTGAGAT
CCTTTTTTTCTGCGCGTAATCTGCTGCTTGCAAACAAAAAAACCACCGCTACCAGCGGTGGTTTGTTTGC
CGGATCAAGAGCTACCAACTCTTTTTCCGAAGGTAACTGGCTTCAGCAGAGCGCAGATACCAAATACTGT
TCTTCTAGTGTAGCCGTAGTTAGGCCACCACTTCAAGAACTCTGTAGCACCGCCTACATACCTCGCTCTG
CTAATCCTGTTACCAGTGGCTGCTGCCAGTGGCGATAAGTCGTGTCTTACCGGGTTGGACTCAAGACGAT
AGTTACCGGATAAGGCGCAGCGGTCGGGCTGAACGGGGGGTTCGTGCACACAGCCCAGCTTGGAGCGAAC
GACCTACACCGAACTGAGATACCTACAGCGTGAGCTATGAGAAAGCGCCACGCTTCCCGAAGGGAGAAAG
GCGGACAGGTATCCGGTAAGCGGCAGGGTCGGAACAGGAGAGCGCACGAGGGAGCTTCCAGGGGGAAACG
CCTGGTATCTTTATAGTCCTGTCGGGTTTCGCCACCTCTGACTTGAGCGTCGATTTTTGTGATGCTCGTC
AGGGGGGCGGAGCCTATGGAAA
Features (pLannotate 1.2.2; 21 found; start..end, strand, type, name):
    183..275     +  CDS            lacI (fragment): lac repressor; lacI; The lac repressor binds to the lac operator to inhibit transcription in E. coli. This inhibition can be relieved by adding lactose or isopropyl-β-D-thiogalactopyranoside (IPTG).
    288..309     +  protein_bind   CAP binding site: CAP binding activates transcription in the presence of cAMP. E. coli catabolite activator protein
    324..354     +  promoter       lac promoter: promoter for the E. coli lac operon
    362..378     +  protein_bind   lac operator: The lac repressor binds to the lac operator to inhibit transcription in E. coli. This inhibition can be relieved by adding lactose or isopropyl-β-D-thiogalactopyranoside (IPTG). lac repressor encoded by lacI
    423..441     +  promoter       T3 promoter: promoter for bacteriophage T3 RNA polymerase
    975..1874    +  CDS            DCP2 (fragment): DCP2_YEAST - Also known as PSU1. Experimental evidence at protein level: Swiss-Prot protein existence level 1. Catalytic component of the decapping complex necessary for the degradation of mRNAs, both in normal mRNA turnover and in nonsense- mediated mRNA decay (PubMed:10508173, PubMed:11139489, PubMed:11741542). Removes the 7-methyl guanine cap structure from mRNA molecules, yielding a 5'-phosphorylated mRNA fragment and 7m-GDP (PubMed:12554866). Decapping is the major pathway of mRNA degradation in yeast and occurs through deadenylation, decapping and subsequent 5' to 3' exonucleolytic decay
   1896..2609    +  CDS            GFP: Aequoria victoria green fluorescent protein
   2630..2817    +  terminator     ADH1 terminator: S. cerevisiae ADH1; transcription terminator for the S. cerevisiae alcohol dehydrogenase 1 (ADH1) gene
   2848..2918    +  misc_feature   MCS (fragment): pBluescript multiple cloning site
   2927..2945    -  promoter       T7 promoter: promoter for bacteriophage T7 RNA polymerase
   2953..3108    +  CDS            lacZα (fragment): LacZα fragment of β-galactosidase; lacZ fragment
   3112..3540    +  rep_origin     f1 ori (sequence partly withheld): f1 bacteriophage origin of replication; arrow indicates direction of (+) strand synthesis
   3568..3619    -  misc_feature   bom (fragment): basis of mobility region from pBR322
   3698..4501    -  CDS            URA3: orotidine-5'-phosphate decarboxylase, required for uracil biosynthesis; S. cerevisiae URA3; yeast auxotrophic marker, counterselectable with 5-fluoroorotic acid (5-FOA)
   4502..4717    -  promoter       URA3 promoter: S. cerevisiae URA3
   4725..4774    -  misc_feature   bom (fragment): basis of mobility region from pBR322
   4876..4911    -  CDS            rop (fragment): Rop protein, which maintains plasmids at low copy number; rop
   4979..5482    -  misc_feature   CEN/ARS: S. cerevisiae CEN6 centromere fused to an autonomously replicating sequence
   5519..5623    +  promoter       AmpR promoter: bla
   5624..6484    +  CDS            AmpR: β-lactamase; bla; confers resistance to ampicillin, carbenicillin, and related antibiotics
   6655..7243    +  rep_origin     ori: high-copy-number ColE1/pMB1/pBR322/pUC origin of replication
