[The description below was written by a language model from this plasmid's Addgene catalogue record and pLannotate feature annotations shown in this document.]
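Description:
Dcp2 300 AAAA is a yeast–E. coli shuttle plasmid built on the pRP1903 backbone for expressing a mutant, GFP-tagged form of the Saccharomyces cerevisiae decapping enzyme Dcp2 at endogenous levels. The backbone has the layout of a pBluescript/pRS-type centromeric vector. A CEN6/ARS element provides stable, low-copy maintenance in yeast, and URA3 under its own promoter allows selection on uracil-deficient medium and counterselection with 5-FOA. In bacteria the plasmid is propagated through a ColE1/pUC-type origin with ampicillin resistance (AmpR). The catalogue lists it as low copy, although the annotated origin is of the high-copy class. An f1 origin, lac promoter/operator and lacZα remnants, and flanking T3 and T7 promoters are carried over from the cloning vector.

The insert was cloned between SacI and BamHI and is driven by the native DCP2 promoter. That promoter is not annotated separately but presumably lies in the unannotated region upstream of the coding sequence. The DCP2 open reading frame is truncated to residues 1–300, removing the C-terminal domain (301–970). It also carries four alanine substitutions (R170A, K212A, K216A, R229A), which the depositor notes impair RNA binding. The coding sequence is followed by a C-terminal GFP, and transcription ends at the ADH1 terminator.

Native-level expression with a fluorescent tag allows the localisation and abundance of this RNA-binding-deficient Dcp2 fragment to be measured in living yeast. This fits the associated study, which quantified P body protein composition and examined what determines recruitment of proteins to these condensates.
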