Addgene plasmid #163579: Dcp2 300 AAAA
Purpose: express Dcp2 300 AAAA at endogenous level in S.cerevisiae
Depositing lab: Michael Rosen. Depositing organization: University of Texas Southwestern Medical Center. Publication: A quantitative inventory of yeast P body proteins reveals principles of composition and specificity. Xing W, Muhlrad D, Parker R, Rosen MK. Elife. 2020 Jun 19;9. pii: 56525. doi: 10.7554/eLife.56525. PubMed 32553117.
Backbone
  Vector backbone: pRP1903
  Backbone size w/o insert (bp): 5827
  Vector type: Yeast Expression
  Selectable markers: URA3
Growth in bacteria
  Bacterial resistance: Ampicillin, 100 μg/mL
  Growth temperature: 37°C
  Growth strain: DH5alpha
  Copy number: Low Copy
Gene/Insert
  Gene/Insert name: Dcp2
  Species: S. cerevisiae (budding yeast)
  Insert size (bp): 1428
  Mutation: Truncation of C-terminal domain (301-970); mutations: R170A K212A K216A R229A
  Entrez Gene: DCP2 (a.k.a. YNL118C, PSU1)
  Promoter: DCP2 promoter
  Tag / fusion protein: GFP (C terminal on insert)
  Cloning method: Restriction Enzyme; 5′ cloning site SacI (not destroyed); 3′ cloning site BamHI (not destroyed)
  Sequencing primers: 5′ See comments; 3′ Dcp2-seq3: CCACATTGATAAGGGTCTC
Resource information
  A portion of this plasmid was derived from a plasmid made by: received from Roy Parker's lab at University of Colorado, Boulder
Terms and licenses: Academic/Nonprofit Terms; Industry Terms: Not Available to Industry
Depositor comments: impaired RNA binding. 5' sequencing primers: Dcp2-seq1b:CGAATTTTACGTCTGAGGAAAG. Dcp2-seq2b: gacatagattgttgcattag. Dcp2-seq3b: cttcagcatttgaaagagca Dcp2-seq4b:gcaaaacaataatgatgaaa Dcp2-seq5b: gagaacaatttccaagacgg. Dcp2-seq7:tgaaacgcaacgacgctaca Dcp2-seq8b: GATACCCAGATCATATGAAACG
How to cite: Dcp2 300 AAAA was a gift from Michael Rosen (Addgene plasmid # 163579 ; http://n2t.net/addgene:163579 ; RRID:Addgene_163579)
