>Addgene plasmid #163579 | Dcp2 300 AAAA | depositor partial sequence | sequence record 317001 | insert sequence including restrictions sites
GAGCTCTCGTCGTAAGGCTGACACTGCAGAAGAAAAGTCATAATTTGAATACTAGCCGGTATGAAACTGT
GATTGATTAACCTGGGGTTACCTAAAGAGAACATAAGTAATACTCATGACAGAATCAAAACACAATACAA
AATTTATCCGAACCTCGGCCCGACTGCCGGCTCGCCGGGAAAGGGGACAACCGCTTCTATCCGTCGACTA
ACTTCATCGGCCCAATGGAAGCTATGATATGGGGATTTCCATTGAGCCGATAGCAATGTAGGGTAATACT
GTTGCGTATATAGTGATAGTTATTGAATTTTATTACCCTGCGGGAATATTGAGACATCACTAAGCACGAA
TTTTACGTCTGAGGAAAGTTGAATGATGGCAAAATAACCAGGAAAAACAAATATTGAATCCTTGTGAAGG
ATTCCACAGTTGTTTAATCCTCCTTAAGCTCACTTAGTATCAATTGTCTAAATAATATTGCTTTGAATCT
GAAAAAAATAAAAGTACCTTCGCATTAGACAATGTCACTGCCGCTACGACACGCATTGGAGAACGTTACT
TCTGTTGATAGAATTTTAGAGGACTTATTAGTACGTTTTATTATAAATTGTCCGAATGAAGATTTATCGA
GTGTCGAGAGAGAGTTATTTCATTTTGAAGAAGCCTCATGGTTTTACACGGATTTCATCAAATTGATGAA
TCCAACTTTACCCTCCCTAAAGATTAAATCATTTGCTCAATTGATCATAAAACTATGTCCTCTGGTTTGG
AAATGGGACATAAGAGTGGATGAGGCACTCCAGCAATTCTCCAAGTATAAGAAAAGTATACCGGTGAGGG
GCGCTGCCATATTTAACGAGAACCTGAGTAAAATTTTATTGGTACAGGGTACTGAATCGGATTCTTGGTC
ATTCCCAAGGGGGAAGATATCTAAAGATGAAAATGACATAGATTGTTGCATTAGAGAAGTGAAAGAAGAA
ATTGGTTTCGATTTGACGGACTATATTGACGACAACCAATTCATTGAAGCGAATATTCAAGGTAAAAATT
ACAAAATATTTTTGATATCTGGTGTTTCAGAAGTCTTCAATTTTAAACCTCAAGTTAGAAATGAAATTGA
TAAGATAGAATGGTTCGATTTTAAGAAAATTTCTGCAACAATGTACGCATCAAATATCAAGTATTATCTG
ATTAATTCCATGATGGCGCCCTTATCAATGTGGTTAAGGCATCAGAGGCAAATAAAAAATGAAGATCAAT
TGAAATCCTATGCGGAAGAACAATTGAAATTGTTGTTGGGTATCACTAAGGAGGAGCAGATTGATCCCGG
TAGAGAGTTGCTGAATATGTTACATACTGCAGTGCAAGCTAACAGTAATAATAATGCGGTCTCCAACGGA
CAGGTACCCTCGAGCCAAGAGCGGATCC
